Addgene plasmid #109260: pDB026a
Purpose: Accessory plasmid for PACE of MjTyrRS variants
Depositing lab: David Liu. Depositing organization: Broad Institute. Publication: Continuous directed evolution of aminoacyl-tRNA synthetases. Bryson DI, Fan C, Guo LT, Miller C, Soll D, Liu DR. Nat Chem Biol. 2017 Oct 16. doi: 10.1038/nchembio.2474. PubMed 29035361.
Backbone
  Vector backbone: SC101
  Backbone manufacturer: David Liu Lab
  Total vector size (bp): 7198
  Vector type: Bacterial Expression
Growth in bacteria
  Bacterial resistance: Ampicillin, 100 μg/mL
  Growth temperature: 37°C
  Growth strain: DH5alpha
  Copy number: Low Copy
Gene/Insert
  Gene/Insert name: Ppsp_pIII(P29*); luxAB; PproK_TyrT(Opt, CUA);
  Species: Synthetic
  Mutation: amber codon at position 29 gIII
  Promoter: Ppsp; PproK
  Cloning method: Ligation Independent Cloning
  Sequencing primers: 5′ NA; 3′ NA
Terms and licenses: Academic/Nonprofit Terms; Industry Terms: Not Available to Industry
How to cite: pDB026a was a gift from David Liu (Addgene plasmid # 109260 ; http://n2t.net/addgene:109260 ; RRID:Addgene_109260)
