[The description below was written by a language model from this plasmid's Addgene catalogue record and pLannotate feature annotations shown in this document.]
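Description:
pDB026a is a 7,198 bp low-copy bacterial accessory plasmid built for phage-assisted continuous evolution (PACE) of Methanocaldococcus jannaschii tyrosyl-tRNA synthetase (MjTyrRS) variants in E. coli. It replicates from the pSC101 origin, which depends on the plasmid-encoded Rep101 (RepA) protein, and is selected with ampicillin through a β-lactamase gene driven by its own bla promoter. A short annotated fragment of a chloramphenicol acetyltransferase gene appears to be a non-functional remnant of earlier cloning rather than a usable marker.

The payload links synthetase activity to phage propagation. The phage shock promoter (Ppsp), which is typically induced on phage infection, drives M13 gene III, encoding the minor coat protein pIII that is needed for infectious progeny phage. The gene carries an amber stop codon at position 29. Directly downstream lie luxA and luxB, the Photorhabdus luminescens luciferase subunits, which give a luminescence readout of transcription from the same promoter. A separate cassette uses the proK promoter to express an optimised tyrosine tRNA with a CUA anticodon, seen in the feature table as a single tRNA annotation, which serves as the amber suppressor. An rrnB T1 terminator sits upstream of the gene III cassette, presumably insulating it from read-through transcription.

In use, full-length pIII is made only when a selection phage supplies a synthetase variant able to charge the suppressor tRNA, allowing read-through of the amber codon. Phage encoding active variants therefore propagate, while those encoding inactive ones are lost, which provides the positive selection in continuous evolution of aminoacyl-tRNA synthetases.
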