Features (pLannotate 1.2.2; 10 found; start..end, strand, type, name):
     16..60      +  terminator     rrnB T1 terminator: transcription terminator T1 from the E. coli rrnB gene
    280..1553    +  CDS            M13 gene III (fragment) (sequence partly withheld): pIII; III; minor coat protein
   1553..2632    +  CDS            luxA (sequence partly withheld): LUXA1_PHOLU - Experimental evidence at protein level: Swiss-Prot protein existence level 1. Light-emitting reaction in luminous bacteria. From Photorhabdus luminescens (Xenorhabdus luminescens).
   2696..3676    +  CDS            LuxB: LuxB luciferase subunit; luxB; from the Photorhabdus luminescens bioluminescence operon
   3963..4036    +  ncRNA          tRNA: Accession: RF00005 - tRNA
   4196..4255    -  CDS            CmR (fragment): chloramphenicol acetyltransferase; cat; confers resistance to chloramphenicol
   4427..5287    -  CDS            AmpR: β-lactamase; bla; confers resistance to ampicillin, carbenicillin, and related antibiotics
   5288..5392    -  promoter       AmpR promoter: bla
   5499..6449    -  CDS            Rep101: RepA protein needed for replication with the pSC101 origin; rep101
   6497..6719    -  rep_origin     pSC101 ori: low-copy replication origin that requires the Rep101 protein
>Addgene plasmid #109260 | pDB026a | addgene full sequence | sequence record 210477 | Addgene NGS Result
AAGAGGACATCCGGTCAAATAAAACGAAAGGCTCAGTCGAAAGACTGGGCCTTTCGTTTTGCTGAGGAGA
CTTAGGGACCCTGATGAAATTCGCCACTTGTTAGTGTAATTCGCTAACTCATCCTGGCATGTTGCTGTTG
ATTCTTCAATCAGATCTTTATAAATCAAAAAGATAAAAAATTGGCACGCAAATTGTATTAACAGTTCAGC
AGGACAATCCTGAACGCAGAAATCAAGAGGACAACATTACCTGCAGGTGCAGTAAGGAGGAAAAAAAAA
[83 nt withheld, positions 280-362]
TAG
[98 nt withheld, positions 366-463]
A
[305 nt withheld, positions 465-769]
G
[176 nt withheld, positions 771-946]
CCAATCGTCTGACCTGCCTCAACCTCCTGTC
[82 nt withheld, positions 978-1059]
GCTCTGAGGGA
[161 nt withheld, positions 1071-1231]
T
[41 nt withheld, positions 1233-1273]
T
[62 nt withheld, positions 1275-1336]
A
[35 nt withheld, positions 1338-1372]
CCTCCCTCAATCGGTTGAATGTCGCCCTTTTGTCTTTGGCGCTGGTAAACCTTACGAGTTCAGTATCGAC
TGCGATAAGATCAACCTGTTCCGC
[50 nt withheld, positions 1467-1516]
T
[37 nt withheld, positions 1518-1554]
GAAATTTGGAAACTTTTTGCTTACATACCAACCTCCCCAATTTTCCCAAACAGAGGTAATGAAACGTTTG
GTTAAATTAGGTCGCATCTCTGAGGAGTGTGGTTTTGATACCGTATGGTTACTGGAGCATCATTTCACGG
AGTTTGGTTTGCTTGGTAACCCTTATGTCGCTGCTGCATATTTACTTGGCGCGACTAAAAAATTGAATGT
AGGAACTGCCGCTATTGTTCTTCCCACAGCCCATCCAGTACGCCAACTTGAAGATGTGAATTTATTGGAT
CAAATGTCAAAAGGACGATTTCGGTTTGGTATTTGCCGAGGGCTTTACAACAAGGACTTTCGCGTATTCG
GCACAGATATGAATAACAGTCGCGCCTTAGCGGAATGCTGGTACGGGCTGATAAAGAATGGCATGACAGA
GGGATATATGGAAGCTGATAATGAACATATCAAGTTCCATAAGGTAAAAGTAAACCCCGCGGCGTATAGC
AGAGGTGGCGCACCGGTTTATGTGGTGGCTGAATCAGCTTCGACGACTGAGTGGGCTGCTCAATTTGGCC
TACCGATGATATTAAGTTGGATTATAAATACTAACGAAAAGAAAGCACAACTTGAGCTTTATAATGAAGT
GGCTCAAGAATATGGGCACGATATTCATAATATCGACCATTGCTTATCATATATAACATCTGTAGATCAT
GACTCAATTAAAGCGAAAGAGATTTGCCGGAAATTTCTGGGGCATTGGTATGATTCTTATGTGAATGCTA
CGACTATTTTTGATGATTCAGACCAAACAAGAGGTTATGATTTCAATAAAGGGCAGTGGCGTGACTTTGT
ATTAAAAGGACATAAAGATACTAATCGCCGTATTGATTACAGTTACGAAATCAATCCCGTGGGAACGCCG
CAGGAATGTATTGACATAATTCAAAAAGACATTGATGCTACAGGAATATCAAATATTTGTTGTGGATTTG
AAGCTAATGGAACAGTAGACGAAATTATTGCTTCCATGAAGCTCTTCCAGTCTGATGTCATGCCATTTCT
TAAAGAAAAACAACGTTCGCTATTATATTATGGCGGTGGCGGTAGCGGCGGTGGCGGTAGCGGCGGTGGC
GGTAGCGGCGGTGGCGGTAGCAAATTTGGATTGTTCTTCCTTAACTTCATCAATTCAACAACTGTTCAAG
AACAGAGTATAGTTCGCATGCAGGAAATAACGGAGTATGTTGATAAGTTGAATTTTGAACAGATTTTAGT
GTATGAAAATCATTTTTCAGATAATGGTGTTGTCGGCGCTCCTCTGACTGTTTCTGGTTTTCTGCTCGGT
TTAACAGAGAAAATTAAAATTGGTTCATTAAATCACATCATTACAACTCATCATCCTGTCCGCATAGCGG
AGGAAGCTTGCTTATTGGATCAGTTAAGTGAAGGGAGATTTATTTTAGGGTTTAGTGATTGCGAAAAAAA
AGATGAAATGCATTTTTTTAATCGCCCGGTTGAATATCAACAGCAACTATTTGAAGAGTGTTATGAAATC
ATTAACGATGCTTTAACAACAGGCTATTGTAATCCAGATAACGATTTTTATAGCTTCCCTAAAATATCTG
TAAATCCCCATGCTTATACGCCAGGCGGACCTCGGAAATATGTAACAGCAACCAGTCATCATATTGTTGA
GTGGGCGGCCAAAAAAGGTATTCCTCTCATCTTTAAGTGGGATGATTCTAATGATGTTAGATATGAATAT
GCTGAAAGATATAAAGCCGTTGCGGATAAATATGACGTTGACCTATCAGAGATAGACCATCAGTTAATGA
TATTAGTTAACTATAACGAAGATAGTAATAAAGCTAAACAAGAGACGCGTGCATTTATTAGTGATTATGT
TCTTGAAATGCACCCTAATGAAAATTTCGAAAATAAACTTGAAGAAATAATTGCAGAAAACGCTGTCGGA
AATTATACGGAGTGTATAACTGCGGCTAAGTTGGCAATTGAAAAGTGTGGTGCGAAAAGTGTATTGCTGT
CCTTTGAACCAATGAATGATTTGATGAGCCAAAAAAATGTAATCAATATTGTTGATGATAATATTAAGAA
GTACCACACGGAATATACCTAAACGGAGCCAATGTACGCAAAAAACCCCGCTTCAGCGGGGTTTTTTCGC
CAAAAAAAACCCCGCCCTGTCAGGGGCGGGGTTTTTTTTTAGGGCCCTACTGACTGTCCGTGTGCTTCTC
AAATGCCTGAGGCCAGTTTGCTCAGGCTCTCCCCGTGGAGGTAATAATTGACGATATGATCAGTGCACGG
CTAACTAAGCGGCCTGCTGACTTTCTCGCCGATCAAAAGGCATTTTGCTATTAAGGGATTGACGAGGGCG
TATCTGCGCAGTAAGATGCGCCCCGCATTCCGGCGGTAGTTCAGCAGGGCAGAACGGCGGACTCTAAATC
CGCATGGCAGGGGTTCAAATCCCCTCCGCCGGACCAAATTCGAAAAGCCTGCTCAACGAGCAGGCTTTTT
TGCATGCTCGAGCAGCTCAGGGTCGAATTTGCTTTCGAATTTCTGCCATTCATCCGCTTATTATCACTTA
TTCAGGCGTAGCACCAGGCGTTTAAGGGCACCAATAACTGCCTTAAAAAAATTACGCCCCGCCCTGCCAC
TCATCGCAGTACTGTTGTAATTCATTAAGCATTCTGCCGACGTTCATCGGATCCCGGGCCCGTCGACTGC
AGAGGCCTGCATGCAAGCTTGGCGTAATCATGATGGACTTAATTAACGGCACTGCGAAAAAACCCCGCCG
AAGCGGGGTTTTTTGCGAAATATAATGACCCTCTTGATAACCCAAGAGGGCATTTTTTAATGCCCATGGC
GTTTACCAATGCTTAATCAGTGAGGCACCTATCTCAGCGATCTGTCTATTTCGTTCATCCATAGTTGCCT
GACTCCCCGTCGTGTAGATAACTACGATACGGGAGGGCTTACCATCTGGCCCCAGTGCTGCAATGATACC
GCGAGACCCACGCTCACCGGCTCCAGATTTATCAGCAATAAACCAGCCAGCCGGAAGGGCCGAGCGCAGA
AGTGGTCCTGCAACTTTATCCGCCTCCATCCAGTCTATTAATTGTTGCCGGGAAGCTAGAGTAAGTAGTT
CGCCAGTTAATAGTTTGCGCAACGTTGTTGCCATTGCTACAGGCATCGTGGTGTCACGCTCGTCGTTTGG
TATGGCTTCATTCAGCTCCGGTTCCCAACGATCAAGGCGAGTTACATGATCCCCCATGTTGTGCAAAAAA
GCGGTTAGCTCCTTCGGTCCTCCGATCGTTGTCAGAAGTAAGTTGGCCGCAGTGTTATCACTCATGGTTA
TGGCAGCACTGCATAATTCTCTTACTGTCATGCCATCCGTAAGATGCTTTTCTGTGACTGGTGAGTACTC
AACCAAGTCATTCTGAGAATAGTGTATGCGGCGACCGAGTTGCTCTTGCCCGGCGTCAATACGGGATAAT
ACCGCGCCACATAGCAGAACTTTAAAAGTGCTCATCATTGGAAAACGTTCTTCGGGGCGAAAACTCTCAA
GGATCTTACCGCTGTTGAGATCCAGTTCGATGTAACCCACTCGTGCACCCAACTGATCTTCAGCATCTTT
TACTTTCACCAGCGTTTCTGGGTGAGCAAAAACAGGAAGGCAAAATGCCGCAAAAAAGGGAATAAGGGCG
ACACGGAAATGTTGAATACTCATACTCTTCCTTTTTCAATATTATTGAAGCATTTATCAGGGTTATTGTC
TCATGAGCGGATACATATTTGAATGTATTTAGAAAAATAAACAAATAGGGGTTCCGCGCACATTTCCCCG
AAAAGTGCCACCTGACGTCTAAGAAACCATTATTATCATGACATTAACCTATAAAAATAGGCGTATCACG
AGGCCCTTAGGCCAAATAGGCCGTTCAGATCCTTCCGTATTTAGCCAGTATGTTCTCTAGTGTGGTTCGT
TGTTTTTGCGTGAGCCATGAGAACGAACCATTGAGATCATGCTTACTTTGCATGTCACTCAAAAATTTTG
CCTCAAAACTGGTGAGCTGAATTTTTGCAGTTAAAGCATCGTGTAGTGTTTTTCTTAGTCCGTTACGTAG
GTAGGAATCTGATGTAATGGTTGTTGGTATTTTGTCACCATTCATTTTTATCTGGTTGTTCTCAAGTTCG
GTTACGAGATCCATTTGTCTATCTAGTTCAACTTGGAAAATCAACGTATCAGTCGGGCGGCCTCGCTTAT
CAACCACCAATTTCATATTGCTGTAAGTGTTTAAATCTTTACTTATTGGTTTCAAAACCCATTGGTTAAG
CCTTTTAAACTCATGGTAGTTATTTTCAAGCATTAACATGAACTTAAATTCATCAAGGCTAATCTCTATA
TTTGCCTTGTGAGTTTTCTTTTGTGTTAGTTCTTTTAATAACCACTCATAAATCCTCATAGAGTATTTGT
TTTCAAAAGACTTAACATGTTCCAGATTATATTTTATGAATTTTTTTAACTGGAAAAGATAAGGCAATAT
CTCTTCACTAAAAACTAATTCTAATTTTTCGCTTGAGAACTTGGCATAGTTTGTCCACTGGAAAATCTCA
AAGCCTTTAACCAAAGGATTCCTGATTTCCACAGTTCTCGTCATCAGCTCTCTGGTTGCTTTAGCTAATA
CACCATAAGCATTTTCCCTACTGATGTTCATCATCTGAGCGTATTGGTTATAAGTGAACGATACCGTCCG
TTCTTTCCTTGTAGGGTTTTCAATCGTGGGGTTGAGTAGTGCCACACAGCATAAAATTAGCTTGGTTTCA
TGCTCCGTTAAGTCATAGCGACTAATCGCTAGTTCATTTGCTTTGAAAACAACTAATTCAGACATACATC
TCAATTGGTCTAGGTGATTTTAATCACTATACCAATTGAGATGGGCTAGTCAATGATAATTACTAGTCCT
TTTCCTTTGAGTTGTGGGTATCTGTAAATTCTGCTAGACCTTTGCTGGAAAACTTGTAAATTCTGCTAGA
CCCTCTGTAAATTCCGCTAGACCTTTGTGTGTTTTTTTTGTTTATATTCAAGTGGTTATAATTTATAGAA
TAAAGAAAGAATAAAAAAAGATAAAAAGAATAGATCCCAGCCCTGTGTATAACTCACTACTTTAGTCAGT
TCCGCAGTATTACAAAAGGATGTCGCAAACGCTGTTTGCTCCTCTACAAAACAGACCTTAAAACCCTAAA
GGCTTAAGTAGCACCCTCGCAAGCTCGGGCAAATCGCTGAATATTCCTTTTGTCTCCGACCATCAGGCAC
CTGAGTCGCTGTCTTTTTCGTGACATTCAGTTCGCTGCGCTCACGGCTCTGGCAGTGAATGGGGGTAAAT
GGCACTACAGGCGCCTTTTATGGATTCATGCAAGGAAACTACCCATAATACAAGAAAAGCCCGTCACGGG
CTTCTCAGGGCGTTTTATGGCGGGTCTGCTATGTGGTGCTATCTGACTTTTTGCTGTTCAGCAGTTCCTG
CCCTCTGATTTTCCAGTCTGACCACTTCGGATTATCCCGTGACAGGTCATTCAGACTGGCTAATGCACCC
AGTAAGGCAGCGGTATCATCAACAGGCTTACCCGTCTTACTGTC
